Addgene plasmid #204777: SARS-CoV-2 Mpro protease (M491I mutant - clinical mutant); aliases: 3CLpro, 3C-like
Purpose: Bacterial expression of Sars Cov 2 MPRO M49I mutant
Depositing lab: ASAP Discovery & Frank von Delft. Depositing organization: University of Oxford.
Backbone
  Vector backbone: pET28-LIC
  Vector type: Bacterial Expression
Growth in bacteria
  Bacterial resistance: Kanamycin, 50 μg/mL
  Growth temperature: 37°C
  Growth strain: DH5alpha
  Copy number: Unknown
Gene/Insert
  Gene/Insert name: Sars Cov 2 MPRO
  Species: Sars Cov 2
  Mutation: M49I
  Entrez Gene: ORF1ab (a.k.a. GU280_gp01)
  Cloning method: Ligation Independent Cloning
How to cite: SARS-CoV-2 Mpro protease (M491I mutant - clinical mutant); aliases: 3CLpro, 3C-like was a gift from ASAP Discovery & Frank von Delft (Addgene plasmid # 204777 ; http://n2t.net/addgene:204777 ; RRID:Addgene_204777)
