[The description below was written by a language model from this plasmid's Addgene catalogue record and pLannotate feature annotations shown in this document.]
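Description:
SARS-CoV-2 Mpro protease (M49I clinical mutant) is a 6,251 nt bacterial expression plasmid built on the pET28-LIC backbone, with the insert introduced by ligation-independent cloning. It is maintained in E. coli through a ColE1/pMB1-type origin accompanied by the pBR322 bom site and the rop gene, which normally holds copy number down (the record lists copy number as unknown). Selection is by kanamycin via an aph(3')-Ia cassette. An f1 origin is also present, and the short tetracycline-resistance and AmpR promoter fragments are non-functional backbone remnants.

The payload is the main protease of SARS-CoV-2 (Mpro, also called 3CLpro or 3C-like protease), a segment of the ORF1ab/replicase polyprotein. The feature table identifies it only as a roughly 980 nt fragment of the pp1a polyprotein, and the nsp10 functional text attached to that hit comes from the generic polyprotein entry rather than describing this insert. The coding region carries the M49I substitution, described as a clinically observed variant. The plasmid title writes it as "M491I", but the purpose and mutation fields both give M49I.

Expression is driven by a T7 promoter with an adjacent lac operator and the T7 gene 10 ribosome binding site, and it ends at a T7 terminator. The plasmid-borne lacI gene supplies repressor, so transcription is IPTG-inducible in hosts that provide T7 RNA polymerase. Upstream of the protease lie a His tag and a short match to a TEV-site-containing tag, suggesting an N-terminal, TEV-cleavable affinity handle for purification. The construct is intended for recombinant production of the mutant protease in bacteria; the record does not state specific downstream applications.
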