Features (pLannotate 1.2.2; 19 found; start..end, strand, type, name):
    946..1023    -  promoter       lacI promoter: lacI
   1031..1310    -  CDS            TcR (fragment): tetracycline efflux protein; tet; confers resistance to tetracycline
   1332..1350    +  promoter       T7 promoter: promoter for bacteriophage T7 RNA polymerase
   1351..1375    +  protein_bind   lac operator: The lac repressor binds to the lac operator to inhibit transcription in E. coli. This inhibition can be relieved by adding lactose or isopropyl-β-D-thiogalactopyranoside (IPTG). lac repressor encoded by lacI
   1390..1412    +  RBS            RBS: efficient ribosome binding site from bacteriophage T7 gene 10 (Olins and Rangwala, 1989)
   1425..1443    +  CDS            7xHis (fragment): 6xHis affinity tag
   1472..1492    +  CDS            capTEV™ (fragment): composite tag for in vivo biotinylation, TEV protease cleavage, and 6xHis tagging
   1500..2483    +  CDS            R1A_SARS2 (fragment) (sequence partly withheld): Experimental evidence at protein level: Swiss-Prot protein existence level 1. [Non-structural protein 10]: Plays a pivotal role in viral transcription by stimulating both nsp14 3'-5' exoribonuclease and nsp16 2'-O-methyltransferase activities. Therefore plays an essential role in viral mRNAs cap methylation. From Severe acute respiratory syndrome coronavirus 2 (2019-nCoV) (SARS-CoV-2).
   2531..2578    +  terminator     T7 terminator: transcription terminator for bacteriophage T7 RNA polymerase
   2615..3043    +  rep_origin     f1 ori (sequence partly withheld): f1 bacteriophage origin of replication; arrow indicates direction of (+) strand synthesis
   3096..3153    +  promoter       AmpR promoter (fragment): bla
   3162..3977    -  CDS            KanR: aminoglycoside phosphotransferase; aph(3')-Ia; confers resistance to kanamycin in bacteria or G418 (Geneticin®) in eukaryotes
   4099..4687    +  rep_origin     ori: high-copy-number ColE1/pMB1/pBR322/pUC origin of replication
   4873..5012    -  misc_feature   bom: basis of mobility region from pBR322
   5114..5305    -  CDS            rop: Rop protein, which maintains plasmids at low copy number; rop
   5322..5702    +  CDS            YPB1_ECOLX: Protein predicted: Swiss-Prot protein existence level 4. From Escherichia coli.
   5774..6065    -  CDS            TcR (fragment): tetracycline efflux protein; tet; confers resistance to tetracycline
   6080..6101    -  protein_bind   CAP binding site: CAP binding activates transcription in the presence of cAMP. E. coli catabolite activator protein
   6114..945     -  CDS            lacI (across the origin): lac repressor; lacI; The lac repressor binds to the lac operator to inhibit transcription in E. coli. This inhibition can be relieved by adding lactose or isopropyl-β-D-thiogalactopyranoside (IPTG).
>Addgene plasmid #204777 | SARS-CoV-2 Mpro protease (M491I mutant - clinical mutant); aliases: 3CLpro, 3C-like | addgene full sequence | sequence record 416359 | Addgene NGS Result
GCCCTTCACCGCCTGGCCCTGAGAGAGTTGCAGCAAGCGGTCCACGCTGGTTTGCCCCAGCAGGCGAAAA
TCCTGTTTGATGGTGGTTAACGGCGGGATATAACATGAGCTGTCTTCGGTATCGTCGTATCCCACTACCG
AGATATCCGCACCAACGCGCAGCCCGGACTCGGTAATGGCGCGCATTGCGCCCAGCGCCATCTGATCGTT
GGCAACCAGCATCGCAGTGGGAACGATGCCCTCATTCAGCATTTGCATGGTTTGTTGAAAACCGGACATG
GCACTCCAGTCGCCTTCCCGTTCCGCTATCGGCTGAATTTGATTGCGAGTGAGATATTTATGCCAGCCAG
CCAGACGCAGACGCGCCGAGACAGAACTTAATGGGCCCGCTAACAGCGCGATTTGCTGGTGACCCAATGC
GACCAGATGCTCCACGCCCAGTCGCGTACCGTCTTCATGGGAGAAAATAATACTGTTGATGGGTGTCTGG
TCAGAGACATCAAGAAATAACGCCGGAACATTAGTGCAGGCAGCTTCCACAGCAATGGCATCCTGGTCAT
CCAGCGGATAGTTAATGATCAGCCCACTGACGCGTTGCGCGAGAAGATTGTGCACCGCCGCTTTACAGGC
TTCGACGCCGCTTCGTTCTACCATCGACACCACCACGCTGGCACCCAGTTGATCGGCGCGAGATTTAATC
GCCGCGACAATTTGCGACGGCGCGTGCAGGGCCAGACTGGAGGTGGCAACGCCAATCAGCAACGACTGTT
TGCCCGCCAGTTGTTGTGCCACGCGGTTGGGAATGTAATTCAGCTCCGCCATCGCCGCTTCCACTTTTTC
CCGCGTTTTCGCAGAAACGTGGCTGGCCTGGTTCACCACGCGGGAAACGGTCTGATAAGAGACACCGGCA
TACTCTGCGACATCGTATAACGTTACTGGTTTCACATTCACCACCCTGAATTGACTCTCTTCCGGGCGCT
ATCATGCCATACCGCGAAAGGTTTTGCGCCATTCGATGGTGTCCGGGATCTCGACGCTCTCCCTTATGCG
ACTCCTGCATTAGGAAGCAGCCCAGTAGTAGGTTGAGGCCGTTGAGCACCGCCGCCGCAAGGAATGGTGC
ATGCAAGGAGATGGCGCCCAACAGTCCCCCGGCCACGGGGCCTGCCACCATACCCACGCCGAAACAAGCG
CTCATGAGCCCGAAGTGGCGAGCCCGATCTTCCCCATCGGTGATGTCGGCGATATAGGCGCCAGCAACCG
CACCTGTGGCGCCGGTGATGCCGGCCACGATGCGTCCGGCGTAGAGGATCGAGATCTCGATCCCGCGAAA
TTAATACGACTCACTATAGGGGAATTGTGAGCGGATAACAATTCCCCTCTAGAAATAATTTTGTTTAACT
TTAAGAAGGAGATATACCATGAAACATCACCATCACCATCACCCCATGAGCGATTACGACATCCCCACTA
CTGAGAATCTTTATTTTCAGGGCGCCATGTCAGCCGTGCTGCAGAGTGGT
[897 nt withheld, positions 1521-2417]
GGTGTTACTTTCCAATAACCGCGTCGGGTCACCACCACCACCACCACTGAGATCCGGCTGCTAACAAAGC
CCGAAAGGAAGCTGAGTTGGCTGCTGCCACCGCTGAGCAATAACTAGCATAACCCCTTGGGGCCTCTAAA
CGGGTCTTGAGGGGTTTTTTGCTGAAAGGAGGAACTATATCCGGATTGGCGAATGGG
[124 nt withheld, positions 2615-2738]
C
[91 nt withheld, positions 2740-2830]
A
[49 nt withheld, positions 2832-2880]
CCTTTGACGTTGGAGTCCACGTTCTTT
[37 nt withheld, positions 2908-2944]
ACCCTATCTCGGTCTATTCTTTTGATTTATAAGGGATTTTGCCGATTTCGGCCTATTGGTTAAAAAATGA
GCTGATTTAACAAAAATTTAACGCGAATTTTAACAAAATATTAACGCTTACAATTTAGGTGGCACTTTTC
GGGGAAATGTGCGCGGAACCCCTATTTGTTTATTTTTCTAAATACATTCAAATATGTATCCGCTCATGAA
TTAATTCTTAGAAAAACTCATCGAGCATCAAATGAAACTGCAATTTATTCATATCAGGATTATCAATACC
ATATTTTTGAAAAAGCCGTTTCTGTAATGAAGGAGAAAACTCACCGAGGCAGTTCCATAGGATGGCAAGA
TCCTGGTATCGGTCTGCGATTCCGACTCGTCCAACATCAATACAACCTATTAATTTCCCCTCGTCAAAAA
TAAGGTTATCAAGTGAGAAATCACCATGAGTGACGACTGAATCCGGTGAGAATGGCAAAAGTTTATGCAT
TTCTTTCCAGACTTGTTCAACAGGCCAGCCATTACGCTCGTCATCAAAATCACTCGCATCAACCAAACCG
TTATTCATTCGTGATTGCGCCTGAGCGAGACGAAATACGCGATCGCTGTTAAAAGGACAATTACAAACAG
GAATCGAATGCAACCGGCGCAGGAACACTGCCAGCGCATCAACAATATTTTCACCTGAATCAGGATATTC
TTCTAATACCTGGAATGCTGTTTTCCCGGGGATCGCAGTGGTGAGTAACCATGCATCATCAGGAGTACGG
ATAAAATGCTTGATGGTCGGAAGAGGCATAAATTCCGTCAGCCAGTTTAGTCTGACCATCTCATCTGTAA
CATCATTGGCAACGCTACCTTTGCCATGTTTCAGAAACAACTCTGGCGCATCGGGCTTCCCATACAATCG
ATAGATTGTCGCACCTGATTGCCCGACATTATCGCGAGCCCATTTATACCCATATAAATCAGCATCCATG
TTGGAATTTAATCGCGGCCTAGAGCAAGACGTTTCCCGTTGAATATGGCTCATAACACCCCTTGTATTAC
TGTTTATGTAAGCAGACAGTTTTATTGTTCATGACCAAAATCCCTTAACGTGAGTTTTCGTTCCACTGAG
CGTCAGACCCCGTAGAAAAGATCAAAGGATCTTCTTGAGATCCTTTTTTTCTGCGCGTAATCTGCTGCTT
GCAAACAAAAAAACCACCGCTACCAGCGGTGGTTTGTTTGCCGGATCAAGAGCTACCAACTCTTTTTCCG
AAGGTAACTGGCTTCAGCAGAGCGCAGATACCAAATACTGTCCTTCTAGTGTAGCCGTAGTTAGGCCACC
ACTTCAAGAACTCTGTAGCACCGCCTACATACCTCGCTCTGCTAATCCTGTTACCAGTGGCTGCTGCCAG
TGGCGATAAGTCGTGTCTTACCGGGTTGGACTCAAGACGATAGTTACCGGATAAGGCGCAGCGGTCGGGC
TGAACGGGGGGTTCGTGCACACAGCCCAGCTTGGAGCGAACGACCTACACCGAACTGAGATACCTACAGC
GTGAGCTATGAGAAAGCGCCACGCTTCCCGAAGGGAGAAAGGCGGACAGGTATCCGGTAAGCGGCAGGGT
CGGAACAGGAGAGCGCACGAGGGAGCTTCCAGGGGGAAACGCCTGGTATCTTTATAGTCCTGTCGGGTTT
CGCCACCTCTGACTTGAGCGTCGATTTTTGTGATGCTCGTCAGGGGGGCGGAGCCTATGGAAAAACGCCA
GCAACGCGGCCTTTTTACGGTTCCTGGCCTTTTGCTGGCCTTTTGCTCACATGTTCTTTCCTGCGTTATC
CCCTGATTCTGTGGATAACCGTATTACCGCCTTTGAGTGAGCTGATACCGCTCGCCGCAGCCGAACGACC
GAGCGCAGCGAGTCAGTGAGCGAGGAAGCGGAAGAGCGCCTGATGCGGTATTTTCTCCTTACGCATCTGT
GCGGTATTTCACACCGCAATGGTGCACTCTCAGTACAATCTGCTCTGATGCCGCATAGTTAAGCCAGTAT
ACACTCCGCTATCGCTACGTGACTGGGTCATGGCTGCGCCCCGACACCCGCCAACACCCGCTGACGCGCC
CTGACGGGCTTGTCTGCTCCCGGCATCCGCTTACAGACAAGCTGTGACCGTCTCCGGGAGCTGCATGTGT
CAGAGGTTTTCACCGTCATCACCGAAACGCGCGAGGCAGCTGCGGTAAAGCTCATCAGCGTGGTCGTGAA
GCGATTCACAGATGTCTGCCTGTTCATCCGCGTCCAGCTCGTTGAGTTTCTCCAGAAGCGTTAATGTCTG
GCTTCTGATAAAGCGGGCCATGTTAAGGGCGGTTTTTTCCTGTTTGGTCACTGATGCCTCCGTGTAAGGG
GGATTTCTGTTCATGGGGGTAATGATACCGATGAAACGAGAGAGGATGCTCACGATACGGGTTACTGATG
ATGAACATGCCCGGTTACTGGAACGTTGTGAGGGTAAACAACTGGCGGTATGGATGCGGCGGGACCAGAG
AAAAATCACTCAGGGTCAATGCCAGCGCTTCGTTAATACAGATGTAGGTGTTCCACAGGGTAGCCAGCAG
CATCCTGCGATGCAGATCCGGAACATAATGGTGCAGGGCGCTGACTTCCGCGTTTCCAGACTTTACGAAA
CACGGAAACCGAAGACCATTCATGTTGTTGCTCAGGTCGCAGACGTTTTGCAGCAGCAGTCGCTTCACGT
TCGCTCGCGTATCGGTGATTCATTCTGCTAACCAGTAAGGCAACCCCGCCAGCCTAGCCGGGTCCTCAAC
GACAGGAGCACGATCATGCGCACCCGTGGGGCCGCCATGCCGGCGATAATGGCCTGCTTCTCGCCGAAAC
GTTTGGTGGCGGGACCAGTGACGAAGGCTTGAGCGAGGGCGTGCAAGATTCCGAATACCGCAAGCGACAG
GCCGATCATCGTCGCGCTCCAGCGAAAGCGGTCCTCGCCGAAAATGACCCAGAGCGCTGCCGGCACCTGT
CCTACGAGTTGCATGATAAAGAAGACAGTCATAAGTGCGGCGACGATAGTCATGCCCCGCGCCCACCGGA
AGGAGCTGACTGGGTTGAAGGCTCTCAAGGGCATCGGTCGAGATCCCGGTGCCTAATGAGTGAGCTAACT
TACATTAATTGCGTTGCGCTCACTGCCCGCTTTCCAGTCGGGAAACCTGTCGTGCCAGCTGCATTAATGA
ATCGGCCAACGCGCGGGGAGAGGCGGTTTGCGTATTGGGCGCCAGGGTGGTTTTTCTTTTCACCAGTGAG
ACGGGCAACAGCTGATT
